Addgene plasmid #168853: pEntry_SARS-CoV-1-ORF3a
Purpose: Gateway-compatible Entry vector
Depositing lab: Pascal Falter-Braun. Depositing organization: Helmholtz Munich. Publication: A resource of human coronavirus protein-coding sequences in a flexible, multipurpose Gateway Entry clone collection. Weller B, Lin CW, Pogoutse O, Sauer M, Marin-de la Rosa N, Strobel A, Young V, Knapp JJ, Rayhan A, Falter C, Kim DK, Roth FP, Falter-Braun P. G3 (Bethesda). 2023 Jul 5;13(7):jkad105. doi: 10.1093/g3journal/jkad105. PubMed 37267226.
Backbone
  Vector backbone: pENTR223.1*SfiI
  Backbone size w/o insert (bp): 2800
  Vector type: Gateway-compatible Entry vector
Growth in bacteria
  Bacterial resistance: Spectinomycin, 50 μg/mL
  Growth temperature: 37°C
  Growth strain: DH5alpha
  Copy number: High Copy
Gene/Insert
  Gene/Insert name: SARS-CoV-1-ORF3a (alt name: ORF3a)
  Species: Other
  Insert size (bp): 825
  Entrez Gene: ORF3a (a.k.a. sars3a)
  Cloning method: Restriction Enzyme; 5′ cloning site SfiI (unknown if destroyed); 3′ cloning site SfiI (unknown if destroyed)
  Sequencing primers: 5′ M13 uni (-21); 3′ M13 rev (-29)
Resource information
  A portion of this plasmid was derived from a plasmid made by: Synthesized by Twist Bioscience
Terms and licenses: Academic/Nonprofit Terms; Industry Terms: Not Available to Industry
Depositor comments: 5'-linker: SfiI-BamHI-ATG-BamHI (GGCCGTCAaggccaggatccatgggatcc), 3'-linker: PacI-TAA-AsiSI-SfiI (cttaatTAAgacgcgatcgcggcctcatGGGCC).
How to cite: pEntry_SARS-CoV-1-ORF3a was a gift from Pascal Falter-Braun (Addgene plasmid # 168853 ; http://n2t.net/addgene:168853 ; RRID:Addgene_168853)
