[The description below was written by a language model from this plasmid's Addgene catalogue record and pLannotate feature annotations shown in this document.]
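Description:
pEntry_SARS-CoV-1-ORF3a is a Gateway-compatible Entry clone built on the pENTR223.1 backbone, carrying the ORF3a coding sequence of SARS-CoV-1 for transfer into destination vectors. It is a small bacterial plasmid (the sequenced record is about 3.7 kb) maintained in E. coli at high copy through a ColE1/pUC-type origin and selected with spectinomycin via the aadA (SmR) aminoglycoside adenylyltransferase gene. That gene sits downstream of a class 1 integron Pc promoter fragment and a short remnant of a gentamicin resistance gene. Other annotated backbone elements include rrnB T1 and T2 transcription terminators, which help insulate the cloning region from read-through transcription, a T7 promoter positioned just outside attL2 and pointing toward the insert, and short non-functional fragments of lacI and lacZα.

The insert, roughly 825 bp and derived from synthesized DNA, was cloned between SfiI sites and lies between attL1 and attL2, the recombination sites used by LR Clonase to move an ORF directionally into any attR-containing destination vector. The encoded protein is annotated as the SARS-CoV accessory protein 3a, a viroporin that forms potassium-sensitive ion channels, induces apoptosis in cell culture and downregulates the type I interferon receptor. According to the depositor comments, the ORF is flanked by designed linkers: a 5′ linker with a start codon bracketed by BamHI sites, and a 3′ linker with PacI, a TAA stop codon and AsiSI. As an Entry vector it has no promoter for expression in the final host; expression elements and tags are supplied by the chosen destination vector. It belongs to a collection of human coronavirus protein-coding Entry clones intended as a flexible, multipurpose resource.
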