Features (pLannotate 1.2.2; 12 found; start..end, strand, type, name):
      1..97      +  protein_bind   attL1: mutant version of attL; recombination site for the Gateway® LR reaction LR Clonase™
    130..948     +  CDS            AP3A_SARS: Experimental evidence at protein level: Swiss-Prot protein existence level 1. Forms homotetrameric potassium sensitive ion channels (viroporin) and may modulate virus release. Up-regulates expression of fibrinogen subunits FGA, FGB and FGG in host lung epithelial cells. Induces apoptosis in cell culture. Downregulates the type 1 interferon receptor by inducing serine phosphorylation within the IFN alpha- receptor subunit 1 (IFNAR1) degradation motif and increasing IFNAR1 ubiquitination. From Severe acute respiratory syndrome coronavirus (SARS-CoV).
    980..1078    -  protein_bind   attL2: mutant version of attL; recombination site for the Gateway® LR reaction LR Clonase™
   1096..1114    -  promoter       T7 promoter: promoter for bacteriophage T7 RNA polymerase
   1304..1327    +  promoter       Pc promoter (fragment): intI1 (promoter lies within the coding sequence); class 1 integron promoter
   1503..1559    +  CDS            GmR (fragment): gentamycin acetyltransferase; aacC1; confers resistance to gentamycin
   1566..2357    +  CDS            SmR: aminoglycoside adenylyltransferase (Murphy, 1985); aadA; confers resistance to spectinomycin and streptomycin
   2450..3038    +  rep_origin     ori: high-copy-number ColE1/pMB1/pBR322/pUC origin of replication
   3221..3313    +  CDS            lacI (fragment): lac repressor; lacI; The lac repressor binds to the lac operator to inhibit transcription in E. coli. This inhibition can be relieved by adding lactose or isopropyl-β-D-thiogalactopyranoside (IPTG).
   3368..3395    -  terminator     rrnB T2 terminator: transcription terminator T2 from the E. coli rrnB gene
   3527..3570    +  terminator     rrnB T1 terminator: Escherichia coli rrnB; transcription terminator T1 from the E. coli rrnB gene
   3617..3653    -  CDS            lacZα (fragment): LacZα fragment of β-galactosidase; lacZ fragment
>Addgene plasmid #168853 | pEntry_SARS-CoV-1-ORF3a | addgene full sequence | sequence record 343654 | Addgene NGS Result
CAAATAATGATTTTATTTTGACTGATAGTGACCTGTTCGTTGCAACAAATTGATGAGCAATGCTTTTTTA
TAATGCCAACTTTGTACAAAAAAGCAGAAGGGCCGTCAAGGCCAGGATCCATGGGATCCGATTTGTTTAT
GAGATTTTTTACTCTTAGATCAATTACTGCACAGCCAGTAAAAATTGACAATGCTTCTCCTGCAAGTACT
GTTCATGCTACAGCAACGATACCGCTACAAGCCTCACTCCCTTTCGGATGGCTTGTTATTGGCGTTGCAT
TTCTTGCTGTTTTTCAGAGCGCTACCAAAATAATTGCGCTCAATAAAAGATGGCAGCTAGCCCTTTATAA
GGGCTTCCAGTTCATTTGCAATTTACTGCTGCTATTTGTTACCATCTATTCACATCTTTTGCTTGTCGCT
GCAGGTATGGAGGCGCAATTTTTGTACCTCTATGCCTTGATATATTTTCTACAATGCATCAACGCATGTA
GAATTATTATGAGATGTTGGCTTTGTTGGAAGTGCAAATCCAAGAACCCATTACTTTATGATGCCAACTA
CTTTGTTTGCTGGCACACACATAACTATGACTACTGTATACCATATAACAGTGTCACAGATACAATTGTC
GTTACTGAAGGTGACGGCATTTCAACACCAAAACTCAAAGAAGACTACCAAATTGGTGGTTATTCTGAGG
ATAGGCACTCAGGTGTTAAAGACTATGTCGTTGTACATGGCTATTTCACCGAAGTTTACTACCAGCTTGA
GTCTACACAAATTACTACAGACACTGGTATTGAAAATGCTACATTCTTCATCTTTAACAAGCTTGTTAAA
GACCCACCGAATGTGCAAATACACACAATCGACGGCTCTTCAGGAGTTGCTAATCCAGCAATGGACCCAA
TTTATGATGAGCCGACGACGACTACTAGCGTGCCTTTGCTTAATTAAGACGCGATCGCGGCCTCATGGGC
CCAGCTTTCTTGTACAAAGTTGGCATTATAAAAAATAATTGCTCATCAATTTGTTGCAACGAACAGGTCA
CTATCAGTCAAAATAAAATCATTATTTGCCATCCAGCTGATATCCCCTATAGTGAGTCGTATTACATGGT
CATAGCTGTTTCCTGGCAGCTCTGGCCCGTGTCTCAAAATCTCTGATGTTACATTGCACAAGATAAAAAT
ATATCATCATGCCTCCTCTAGACCAGCCAGGACAGAAATGCCTCGACTTCGCTGCTACCCAAGGTTGCCG
GGTGACGCACACCGTGGAAACGGATGAAGGCACGAACCCAGTGGACATAAGCCTGTTCGGTTCGTAAGCT
GTAATGCAAGTAGCGTATGCGCTCACGCAACTGGTCCAGAACCTTGACCGAACGCAGCGGTGGTAACGGC
GCAGTGGCGGTTTTCATGGCTTGTTATGACTGTTTTTTTGGGGTACAGTCTATGCCTCGGGCATCCAAGC
AGCAAGCGCGTTACGCCGTGGGTCGATGTTTGATGTTATGGAGCAGCAACGATGTTACGCAGCAGGGCAG
TCGCCCTAAAACAAAGTTAAACATTATGAGGGAAGCGGTGATCGCCGAAGTATCGACTCAACTATCAGAG
GTAGTTGGCGTCATCGAGCGCCATCTCGAACCGACGTTGCTGGCCGTACATTTGTACGGCTCCGCAGTGG
ATGGCGGCCTGAAGCCACACAGTGATATTGATTTGCTGGTTACGGTGACCGTAAGGCTTGATGAAACAAC
GCGGCGAGCTTTGATCAACGACCTTTTGGAAACTTCGGCTTCCCCTGGAGAGAGCGAGATTCTCCGCGCT
GTAGAAGTCACCATTGTTGTGCACGACGACATCATTCCGTGGCGTTATCCAGCTAAGCGCGAACTGCAAT
TTGGAGAATGGCAGCGCAATGACATTCTTGCAGGTATCTTCGAGCCAGCCACGATCGACATTGATCTGGC
TATCTTGCTGACAAAAGCAAGAGAACATAGCGTTGCCTTGGTAGGTCCAGCGGCGGAGGAACTCTTTGAT
CCGGTTCCTGAACAGGATCTATTTGAGGCGCTAAATGAAACCTTAACGCTATGGAACTCGCCGCCCGACT
GGGCTGGCGATGAGCGAAATGTAGTGCTTACGTTGTCCCGCATTTGGTACAGCGCAGTAACCGGCAAAAT
CGCGCCGAAGGATGTCGCTGCCGACTGGGCAATGGAGCGCCTGCCGGCCCAGTATCAGCCCGTCATACTT
GAAGCTAGACAGGCTTATCTTGGACAAGAAGAAGATCGCTTGGCCTCGCGCGCAGATCAGTTGGAAGAAT
TTGTCCACTACGTGAAAGGCGAGATCACCAAGGTAGTCGGCAAATAACCCTCGAGCCACCCATGACCAAA
ATCCCTTAACGTGAGTTACGCGTCGTTCCACTGAGCGTCAGACCCCGTAGAAAAGATCAAAGGATCTTCT
TGAGATCCTTTTTTTCTGCGCGTAATCTGCTGCTTGCAAACAAAAAAACCACCGCTACCAGCGGTGGTTT
GTTTGCCGGATCAAGAGCTACCAACTCTTTTTCCGAAGGTAACTGGCTTCAGCAGAGCGCAGATACCAAA
TACTGTTCTTCTAGTGTAGCCGTAGTTAGGCCACCACTTCAAGAACTCTGTAGCACCGCCTACATACCTC
GCTCTGCTAATCCTGTTACCAGTGGCTGCTGCCAGTGGCGATAAGTCGTGTCTTACCGGGTTGGACTCAA
GACGATAGTTACCGGATAAGGCGCAGCGGTCGGGCTGAACGGGGGGTTCGTGCACACAGCCCAGCTTGGA
GCGAACGACCTACACCGAACTGAGATACCTACAGCGTGAGCTATGAGAAAGCGCCACGCTTCCCGAAGGG
AGAAAGGCGGACAGGTATCCGGTAAGCGGCAGGGTCGGAACAGGAGAGCGCACGAGGGAGCTTCCAGGGG
GAAACGCCTGGTATCTTTATAGTCCTGTCGGGTTTCGCCACCTCTGACTTGAGCGTCGATTTTTGTGATG
CTCGTCAGGGGGGCGGAGCCTATGGAAAAACGCCAGCAACGCGGCCTTTTTACGGTTCCTGGCCTTTTGC
TGGCCTTTTGCTCACATGTTCTTTCCTGCGTTATCCCCTGATTCTGTGGATAACCGTATTACCGCCTTTG
AGTGAGCTGATACCGCTCGCCGCAGCCGAACGACCGAGCGCAGCGAGTCAGTGAGCGAGGAAGCGGAAGA
GCGCCCAATACGCAAACCGCCTCTCCCCGCGCGTTGGCCGATTCATTAATGCAGCTGGCACGACAGGTTT
CCCGACTGGAAAGCGGGCAGTGAGCGCAACGCAATTAATACGCGTACCGCTAGCCAGGAAGAGTTTGTAG
AAACGCAAAAAGGCCATCCGTCAGGATGGCCTTCTGCTTAGTTTGATGCCTGGCAGTTTATGGCGGGCGT
CCTGCCCGCCACCCTCCGGGCCGTTGCTTCACAACGTTCAAATCCGCTCCCGGCGGATTTGTCCTACTCA
GGAGAGCGTTCACCGACAAACAACAGATAAAACGAAAGGCCCAGTCTTCCGACTGAGCCTTTCGTTTTAT
TTGATGCCTGGCAGTTCCCTACTCTCGCGTTAACGCTAGCATGGATGTTTTCCCAGTCACGACGTTGTAA
AACGACGGCCAGTCTTAAGCTCGGGCCC
